>Addgene plasmid #116877 | pMJA284= pSin-Pur-MCS-Puro | depositor full sequence | sequence record 219965 | pMJA284= pSin-Pur-MCS-Puro sequence 6739 bps
CGGACCGCCACTGCCAATTACCTGTGGTTTCATTTACTCTAAACCTGTGATTCCTCTGAATTATTTTCAT
TTTAAAGAAATTGTATTTGTTAAATATGTACTACAAACTTAGTAGTTGGAAGGGCTAATTCACTCCCAAA
GAAGACAAGATATCCTTGATCTGTGGATCTACCACACACAAGGCTACTTCCCTGATTAGCAGAACTACAC
ACCAGGGCCAGGGGTCAGATATCCACTGACCTTTGGATGGTGCTACAAGCTAGTACCAGTTGAGCCAGAT
AAGGTAGAAGAGGCCAATAAAGGAGAGAACACCAGCTTGTTACACCCTGTGAGCCTGCATGGGATGGATG
ACCCGGAGAGAGAAGTGTTAGAGTGGAGGTTTGACAGCCGCCTAGCATTTCATCACGTGGCCCGAGAGCT
GCATCCGGAGTACTTCAAGAACTGCTGATATCGAGCTTGCTACAAGGGACTTTCCGCTGGGGACTTTCCA
GGGAGGCGTGGCCTGGGCGGGACTGGGGAGTGGCGAGCCCTCAGATCCTGCATATAAGCAGCTGCTTTTT
GCCTGTACTGGGTCTCTCTGGTTAGACCAGATCTGAGCCTGGGAGCTCTCTGGCTAACTAGGGAACCCAC
TGCTTAAGCCTCAATAAAGCTTGCCTTGAGTGCTTCAAGTAGTGTGTGCCCGTCTGTTGTGTGACTCTGG
TAACTAGAGATCCCTCAGACCCTTTTAGTCAGTGTGGAAAATCTCTAGCAGTGGCGCCCGAACAGGGACT
TGAAAGCGAAAGGGAAACCAGAGGAGCTCTCTCGACGCAGGACTCGGCTTGCTGAAGCGCGCACGGCAAG
AGGCGAGGGGCGGCGACTGGTGAGTACGCCAAAAATTTTGACTAGCGGAGGCTAGAAGGAGAGAGATGGG
TGCGAGAGCGTCAGTATTAAGCGGGGGAGAATTAGATCGCGATGGGAAAAAATTCGGTTAAGGCCAGGGG
GAAAGAAAAAATATAAATTAAAACATATAGTATGGGCAAGCAGGGAGCTAGAACGATTCGCAGTTAATCC
TGGCCTGTTAGAAACATCAGAAGGCTGTAGACAAATACTGGGACAGCTACAACCATCCCTTCAGACAGGA
TCAGAAGAACTTAGATCATTATATAATACAGTAGCAACCCTCTATTGTGTGCATCAAAGGATAGAGATAA
AAGACACCAAGGAAGCTTTAGACAAGATAGAGGAAGAGCAAAACAAAAGTAAGACCACCGCACAGCAAGC
GGCCGCTGATCTTCAGACCTGGAGGAGGAGATATGAGGGACAATTGGAGAAGTGAATTATATAAATATAA
AGTAGTAAAAATTGAACCATTAGGAGTAGCACCCACCAAGGCAAAGAGAAGAGTGGTGCAGAGAGAAAAA
AGAGCAGTGGGAATAGGAGCTTTGTTCCTTGGGTTCTTGGGAGCAGCAGGAAGCACTATGGGCGCAGCGT
CAATGACGCTGACGGTACAGGCCAGACAATTATTGTCTGGTATAGTGCAGCAGCAGAACAATTTGCTGAG
GGCTATTGAGGCGCAACAGCATCTGTTGCAACTCACAGTCTGGGGCATCAAGCAGCTCCAGGCAAGAATC
CTGGCTGTGGAAAGATACCTAAAGGATCAACAGCTCCTGGGGATTTGGGGTTGCTCTGGAAAACTCATTT
GCACCACTGCTGTGCCTTGGAATGCTAGTTGGAGTAATAAATCTCTGGAACAGATTTGGAATCACACGAC
CTGGATGGAGTGGGACAGAGAAATTAACAATTACACAAGCTTAATACACTCCTTAATTGAAGAATCGCAA
AACCAGCAAGAAAAGAATGAACAAGAATTATTGGAATTAGATAAATGGGCAAGTTTGTGGAATTGGTTTA
ACATAACAAATTGGCTGTGGTATATAAAATTATTCATAATGATAGTAGGAGGCTTGGTAGGTTTAAGAAT
AGTTTTTGCTGTACTTTCTATAGTGAATAGAGTTAGGCAGGGATATTCACCATTATCGTTTCAGACCCAC
CTCCCAACCCCGAGGGGACCCGACAGGCCCGAAGGAATAGAAGAAGAAGGTGGAGAGAGAGACAGAGACA
GATCCATTCGATTAGTGAACGGATCTCGACGGTATCGCCACAAATGGCAGTATTCATCCACAATTTTAAA
AGAAAGGGGGGGATTGGGGGGTACAGTGCAGGGGAAAGAATAGTAGACATAATAGCAACAGACATACAAA
CTAAAGAATTACAAAAACAAATTACAAAAATTCAAAATTTTCGGGTTTATTACAGGGACAGCAGAGATCC
ACTTTGGTCGATAAGCTTTGCAAAGATGGATAAAGTTTTAAACAGAGAGGAATCTTTGCAGCTAATGGAC
CTTCTAGGTCTTGAAAGGAGTGGGAATTGGCTCCGGTGCCCGTCAGTGGGCAGAGCGCACATCGCCCACA
GTCCCCGAGAAGTTGGGGGGAGGGGTCGGCAATTGAACCGGTGCCTAGAGAAGGTGGCGCGGGGTAAACT
GGGAAAGTGATGTCGTGTACTGGCTCCGCCTTTTTCCCGAGGGTGGGGGAGAACCGTATATAAGTGCAGT
AGTCGCCGTGAACGTTCTTTTTCGCAACGGGTTTGCCGCCAGAACACAGGTAAGTGCCGTGTGTGGTTCC
CGCGGGCCTGGCCTCTTTACGGGTTATGGCCCTTGCGTGCCTTGAATTACTTCCACCTGGCTGCAGTAAT
TTAAAACTAGTAATTTCCTAGGTAGTTTAAACAAGAAACTTTTGAATTCGAAGCTTGAGCTCGAGATCTG
AGTCCGGTAGCGCTAGTTCGAAGGATCCGCATGCATCTAGGGCGGCCAATTCCGCCCCTCTCCCTCCCCC
CCCCCTAACGTTACTGGCCGAAGCCGCTTGGAATAAGGCCGGTGTGCGTTTGTCTATATGTGATTTTCCA
CCATATTGCCGTCTTTTGGCAATGTGAGGGCCCGGAAACCTGGCCCTGTCTTCTTGACGAGCATTCCTAG
GGGTCTTTCCCCTCTCGCCAAAGGAATGCAAGGTCTGTTGAATGTCGTGAAGGAAGCAGTTCCTCTGGAA
GCTTCTTGAAGACAAACAACGTCTGTAGCGACCCTTTGCAGGCAGCGGAACCCCCCACCTGGCGACAGGT
GCCTCTGCGGCCAAAAGCCACGTGTATAAGATACACCTGCAAAGGCGGCACAACCCCAGTGCCACGTTGT
GAGTTGGATAGTTGTGGAAAGAGTCAAATGGCTCTCCTCAAGCGTATTCAACAAGGGGCTGAAGGATGCC
CAGAAGGTACCCCATTGTATGGGATCTGATCTGGGGCCTCGGTGCACATGCTTTACATGTGTTTAGTCGA
GGTTAAAAAAACGTCTAGGCCCCCCGAACCACGGGGACGTGGTTTTCCTTTGAAAAACACGATGATAAGC
TTGCCACAACCCACAAGGAGACGACCTTCCATGACCGAGTACAAGCCCACGGTGCGCCTCGCCACCCGCG
ACGACGTCCCCCGGGCCGTACGCACCCTCGCCGCCGCGTTCGCCGACTACCCCGCCACGCGCCACACCGT
CGACCCGGACCGCCACATCGAGCGGGTCACCGAGCTGCAAGAACTCTTCCTCACGCGCGTCGGGCTCGAC
ATCGGCAAGGTGTGGGTCGCGGACGACGGCGCCGCGGTGGCGGTCTGGACCACGCCGGAGAGCGTCGAAG
CGGGGGCGGTGTTCGCCGAGATCGGCCCGCGCATGGCCGAGTTGAGCGGTTCCCGGCTGGCCGCGCAGCA
ACAGATGGAAGGCCTCCTGGCGCCGCACCGGCCCAAGGAGCCCGCGTGGTTCCTGGCCACCGTCGGCGTC
TCGCCCGACCACCAGGGCAAGGGTCTGGGCAGCGCCGTCGTGCTCCCCGGAGTGGAGGCGGCCGAGCGCG
CCGGGGTGCCCGCCTTCCTGGAGACCTCCGCGCCCCGCAACCTCCCCTTCTACGAGCGGCTCGGCTTCAC
CGTCACCGCCGACGTCGAGTGCCCGAAGGACCGCGCGACCTGGTGCATGACCCGCAAGCCCGGTGCCTGA
TAATAGGCGGCCGCTCGAGACCTAGAAAAACATGGAGCAATCACAAGTAGCAATACAGCAGCTACCAATG
CTGATTGTGCCTGGCTAGAAGCACAAGAGGAGGAGGAGGTGGGTTTTCCAGTCACACCTCAGGTACCTTT
AAGACCAATGACTTACAAGGCAGCTGTAGATCTTAGCCACTTTTTAAAAGAAAAGGGGGGACTGGAAGGG
CTAATTCACTCCCAACGAAGACAAGATCTGCTTTTTGCTTGTACTGGGTCTCTCTGGTTAGACCAGATCT
GAGCCTGGGAGCTCTCTGGCTAACTAGGGAACCCACTGCTTAAGCCTCAATAAAGCTTGCCTTGAGTGCT
TCAAGTAGTGTGTGCCCGTCTGTTGTGTGACTCTGGTAACTAGAGATCCCTCAGACCCTTTTAGTCAGTG
TGGAAAATCTCTAGCAGTAGTAGTTCATGTCATCTTATTATTCAGTATTTATAACTTGCAAAGAAATGAA
TATCAGAGAGTGAGAGGCCTTGACATTATAATAGATTTAGCAGGAATTGAACTAGGAGTGGAGCACACAG
GCAAAGTTCTAGAGCTCGCTGATCAGCCTCGACTGTGCCTTCTAGTTGCCAGCCATCTGTTGTTTGCCCC
TCCCCCGTGCCTTCCTTGACCCTGGAAGGTGCCACTCCCACTGTCCTTTCCTAATAAAATGAGGAAATTG
CATCGCATTGTCTGAGTAGGTGTCATTCTATTCTGGGGGGTGGGGTGGGGCAGGACAGCAAGGGGGAGGA
TTGGGAAGACAATAGCAGGCATGCTGGGGATGCGGTGGGCTCTATGGCTTCTGAGGCGGAAAGAACCAGC
TGGGGGCGCGCCCCTCGAGGCCGCCATGGTCATAGCTGTTTGACGTCAGGTGGCACTTTTCGGGGAAATG
TGCGCGGAACCCCTATTTGTTTATTTTTCTAAATACATTCAAATATGTATCCGCTCATGAGACAATAACC
CTGATAAATGCTTCAATAATATTGAAAAAGGAAGAGTATGAGTATTCAACATTTCCGTGTCGCCCTTATT
CCCTTTTTTGCGGCATTTTGCCTTCCTGTTTTTGCTCACCCAGAAACGCTGGTGAAAGTAAAAGATGCTG
AAGATCAGTTGGGTGCACGAGTGGGTTACATCGAACTGGATCTCAACAGCGGTAAGATCCTTGAGAGTTT
TCGCCCCGAAGAACGTTTTCCAATGATGAGCACTTTTAAAGTTCTGCTATGTGGCGCGGTATTATCCCGT
ATTGACGCCGGGCAAGAGCAACTCGGTCGCCGCATACACTATTCTCAGAATGACTTGGTTGAGTACTCAC
CAGTCACAGAAAAGCATCTTACGGATGGCATGACAGTAAGAGAATTATGCAGTGCTGCCATAACCATGAG
TGATAACACTGCGGCCAACTTACTTCTGACAACGATCGGAGGACCGAAGGAGCTAACCGCTTTTTTGCAC
AACATGGGGGATCATGTAACTCGCCTTGATCGTTGGGAACCGGAGCTGAATGAAGCCATACCAAACGACG
AGCGTGACACCACGATGCCTGTAGCAATGGCAACAACGTTGCGCAAACTATTAACTGGCGAACTACTTAC
TCTAGCTTCCCGGCAACAATTAATAGACTGGATGGAGGCGGATAAAGTTGCAGGACCACTTCTGCGCTCG
GCCCTTCCGGCTGGCTGGTTTATTGCTGATAAATCTGGAGCCGGTGAGCGTGGGTCTCGCGGTATCATTG
CAGCACTGGGGCCAGATGGTAAGCCCTCCCGTATCGTAGTTATCTACACGACGGGGAGTCAGGCAACTAT
GGATGAACGAAATAGACAGATCGCTGAGATAGGTGCCTCACTGATTAAGCATTGGTAACTGTCAGACCAA
GTTTACTCATATATACTTTAGATTGATTTAAAACTTCATTTTTAATTTAAAAGGATCTAGGTGAAGATCC
TTTTTGATAATCTCATGACCAAAATCCCTTAACGTGAGTTTTCGTTCCACTGAGCGTCAGACCCCGTAGA
AAAGATCAAAGGATCTTCTTGAGATCCTTTTTTTCTGCGCGTAATCTGCTGCTTGCAAACAAAAAAACCA
CCGCTACCAGCGGTGGTTTGTTTGCCGGATCAAGAGCTACCAACTCTTTTTCCGAAGGTAACTGGCTTCA
GCAGAGCGCAGATACCAAATACTGTCCTTCTAGTGTAGCCGTAGTTAGGCCACCACTTCAAGAACTCTGT
AGCACCGCCTACATACCTCGCTCTGCTAATCCTGTTACCAGTGGCTGCTGCCAGTGGCGATAAGTCGTGT
CTTACCGGGTTGGACTCAAGACGATAGTTACCGGATAAGGCGCAGCGGTCGGGCTGAACGGGGGGTTCGT
GCACACAGCCCAGCTTGGAGCGAACGACCTACACCGAACTGAGATACCTACAGCGTGAGCATTGAGAAAG
CGCCACGCTTCCCGAAGGGAGAAAGGCGGACAGGTATCCGGTAAGCGGCAGGGTCGGAACAGGAGAGCGC
ACGAGGGAGCTTCCAGGGGGAAACGCCTGGTATCTTTATAGTCCTGTCGGGTTTCGCCACCTCTGACTTG
AGCGTCGATTTTTGTGATGCTCGTCAGGGGGGCGGAGCCTATGGAAAAACGCCAGCAACGCGGCCTTTTT
ACGGTTCCTGGCCTTTTGC
Features (pLannotate 1.2.2; 20 found; start..end, strand, type, name):
    116..445     +  CDS            nef (fragment): NEF_HV1BR - Experimental evidence at protein level: Swiss-Prot protein existence level 1. Extracellular Nef protein targets CD4(+) T-lymphocytes for apoptosis by interacting with CXCR4 surface receptors (PubMed:14990729). From Human immunodeficiency virus type 1 group M subtype B (isolate BRU/LAI) (HIV-1).
    493..750     +  LTR            5' LTR (truncated): truncated 5' long terminal repeat (LTR) from HIV-1
    797..922     +  misc_feature   HIV-1 Ψ: packaging signal of human immunodeficiency virus type 1
    906..1269    +  CDS            HIV-1 gag (fragment): gag protein from human immunodeficiency virus 1; gag
   1415..1648    +  misc_feature   RRE: The Rev response element (RRE) of HIV-1 allows for Rev-dependent mRNA export from the nucleus to the cytoplasm.
   2025..2125    +  CDS            Rev (fragment): human immunodeficiency virus 1 (HIV-1) Rev protein; rev; enhances nuclear export of unspliced and incompletely spliced viral mRNAs
   2164..2281    +  misc_feature   cPPT/CTS: central polypurine tract and central termination sequence of HIV-1
   2336..2402    +  CDS            small t antigen (fragment): SV40 (simian virus 40) small t antigen
   2428..2639    +  promoter       EF-1α core promoter: core promoter for human elongation factor EF-1α
   2640..2728    +  intron         EF-1α intron A (fragment): intron upstream of the start codon of human EF-1α
   2774..2816    -  misc_feature   MCS (fragment): multiple cloning site
   2966..3428    +  misc_feature   IRES: internal ribosome entry site (IRES) of the encephalomyocarditis virus (EMCV)
   3461..4060    +  CDS            PuroR: puromycin N-acetyltransferase; pac from Streptomyces; confers resistance to puromycin
   4067..4261    +  CDS            nef (fragment): NEF_HV1Z2 - Experimental evidence at protein level: Swiss-Prot protein existence level 1. Extracellular Nef protein targets CD4(+) T-lymphocytes for apoptosis by interacting with CXCR4 surface receptors. From Human immunodeficiency virus type 1 group M subtype D (isolate Z2/CDC-Z34) (HIV-1).
   4263..4496    +  LTR            3' LTR (ΔU3): self-inactivating 3' long terminal repeat (LTR) from HIV-1
   4653..4877    +  polyA_signal   bGH poly(A) signal: bovine growth hormone polyadenylation signal
   4881..4902    +  promoter       SV40 promoter (fragment): SV40 enhancer and early promoter
   4973..5077    +  promoter       AmpR promoter: bla
   5078..5938    +  CDS            AmpR: β-lactamase; bla; confers resistance to ampicillin, carbenicillin, and related antibiotics
   6109..6697    +  rep_origin     ori: high-copy-number ColE1/pMB1/pBR322/pUC origin of replication
