>Addgene plasmid #116877 | pMJA284= pSin-Pur-MCS-Puro | addgene full sequence | sequence record 228426 | Addgene NGS Result
ACGGACCGCCACTGCCAATTACCTGTGGTTTCATTTACTCTAAACCTGTGATTCCTCTGAATTATTTTCA
TTTTAAAGAAATTGTATTTGTTAAATATGTACTACAAACTTAGTAGTTGGAAGGGCTAATTCACTCCCAA
AGAAGACAAGATATCCTTGATCTGTGGATCTACCACACACAAGGCTACTTCCCTGATTAGCAGAACTACA
CACCAGGGCCAGGGGTCAGATATCCACTGACCTTTGGATGGTGCTACAAGCTAGTACCAGTTGAGCCAGA
TAAGGTAGAAGAGGCCAATAAAGGAGAGAACACCAGCTTGTTACACCCTGTGAGCCTGCATGGGATGGAT
GACCCGGAGAGAGAAGTGTTAGAGTGGAGGTTTGACAGCCGCCTAGCATTTCATCACGTGGCCCGAGAGC
TGCATCCGGAGTACTTCAAGAACTGCTGATATCGAGCTTGCTACAAGGGACTTTCCGCTGGGGACTTTCC
AGGGAGGCGTGGCCTGGGCGGGACTGGGGAGTGGCGAGCCCTCAGATCCTGCATATAAGCAGCTGCTTTT
TGCCTGTACTGGGTCTCTCTGGTTAGACCAGATCTGAGCCTGGGAGCTCTCTGGCTAACTAGGGAACCCA
CTGCTTAAGCCTCAATAAAGCTTGCCTTGAGTGCTTCAAGTAGTGTGTGCCCGTCTGTTGTGTGACTCTG
GTAACTAGAGATCCCTCAGACCCTTTTAGTCAGTGTGGAAAATCTCTAGCAGTGGCGCCCGAACAGGGAC
TTGAAAGCGAAAGGGAAACCAGAGGAGCTCTCTCGACGCAGGACTCGGCTTGCTGAAGCGCGCACGGCAA
GAGGCGAGGGGCGGCGACTGGTGAGTACGCCAAAAATTTTGACTAGCGGAGGCTAGAAGGAGAGAGATGG
GTGCGAGAGCGTCAGTATTAAGCGGGGGAGAATTAGATCGCGATGGGAAAAAATTCGGTTAAGGCCAGGG
GGAAAGAAAAAATATAAATTAAAACATATAGTATGGGCAAGCAGGGAGCTAGAACGATTCGCAGTTAATC
CTGGCCTGTTAGAAACATCAGAAGGCTGTAGACAAATACTGGGACAGCTACAACCATCCCTTCAGACAGG
ATCAGAAGAACTTAGATCATTATATAATACAGTAGCAACCCTCTATTGTGTGCATCAAAGGATAGAGATA
AAAGACACCAAGGAAGCTTTAGACAAGATAGAGGAAGAGCAAAACAAAAGTAAGACCACCGCACAGCAAG
CGGCCGCTGATCTTCAGACCTGGAGGAGGAGATATGAGGGACAATTGGAGAAGTGAATTATATAAATATA
AAGTAGTAAAAATTGAACCATTAGGAGTAGCACCCACCAAGGCAAAGAGAAGAGTGGTGCAGAGAGAAAA
AAGAGCAGTGGGAATAGGAGCTTTGTTCCTTGGGTTCTTGGGAGCAGCAGGAAGCACTATGGGCGCAGCG
TCAATGACGCTGACGGTACAGGCCAGACAATTATTGTCTGGTATAGTGCAGCAGCAGAACAATTTGCTGA
GGGCTATTGAGGCGCAACAGCATCTGTTGCAACTCACAGTCTGGGGCATCAAGCAGCTCCAGGCAAGAAT
CCTGGCTGTGGAAAGATACCTAAAGGATCAACAGCTCCTGGGGATTTGGGGTTGCTCTGGAAAACTCATT
TGCACCACTGCTGTGCCTTGGAATGCTAGTTGGAGTAATAAATCTCTGGAACAGATTTGGAATCACACGA
CCTGGATGGAGTGGGACAGAGAAATTAACAATTACACAAGCTTAATACACTCCTTAATTGAAGAATCGCA
AAACCAGCAAGAAAAGAATGAACAAGAATTATTGGAATTAGATAAATGGGCAAGTTTGTGGAATTGGTTT
AACATAACAAATTGGCTGTGGTATATAAAATTATTCATAATGATAGTAGGAGGCTTGGTAGGTTTAAGAA
TAGTTTTTGCTGTACTTTCTATAGTGAATAGAGTTAGGCAGGGATATTCACCATTATCGTTTCAGACCCA
CCTCCCAACCCCGAGGGGACCCGACAGGCCCGAAGGAATAGAAGAAGAAGGTGGAGAGAGAGACAGAGAC
AGATCCATTCGATTAGTGAACGGATCTCGACGGTATCGCCACAAATGGCAGTATTCATCCACAATTTTAA
AAGAAAGGGGGGGATTGGGGGGTACAGTGCAGGGGAAAGAATAGTAGACATAATAGCAACAGACATACAA
ACTAAAGAATTACAAAAACAAATTACAAAAATTCAAAATTTTCGGGTTTATTACAGGGACAGCAGAGATC
CACTTTGGATCGATAAGCTTTGCAAAGATGGATAAAGTTTTAAACAGAGAGGAATCTTTGCAGCTAATGG
ACCTTCTAGGTCTTGAAAGGAGTGGGAATTGGCTCCGGTGCCCGTCAGTGGGCAGAGCGCACATCGCCCA
CAGTCCCCGAGAAGTTGGGGGGAGGGGTCGGCAATTGAACCGGTGCCTAGAGAAGGTGGCGCGGGGTAAA
CTGGGAAAGTGATGTCGTGTACTGGCTCCGCCTTTTTCCCGAGGGTGGGGGAGAACCGTATATAAGTGCA
GTAGTCGCCGTGAACGTTCTTTTTCGCAACGGGTTTGCCGCCAGAACACAGGTAAGTGCCGTGTGTGGTT
CCCGCGGGCCTGGCCTCTTTACGGGTTATGGCCCTTGCGTGCCTTGAATTACTTCCACCTGGCTGCAGTA
ATTTAAAACTAGTAATTTCCTAGGTAGTTTAAACAAGAAACTTTTGAATTCGAAGCTTGAGCTCGAGATC
TGAGTCCGGTAGCGCTAGTTCGAAGGATCCGCATGCATCTAGGGCGGCCAATTCCGCCCCTCTCCCCCCC
CCCCCCCTAACGTTACTGGCCGAAGCCGCTTGGAATAAGGCCGGTGTGCGTTTGTCTATATGTTATTTTC
CACCATATTGCCGTCTTTTGGCAATGTGAGGGCCCGGAAACCTGGCCCTGTCTTCTTGACGAGCATTCCT
AGGGGTCTTTCCCCTCTCGCCAAAGGAATGCAAGGTCTGTTGAATGTCGTGAAGGAAGCAGTTCCTCTGG
AAGCTTCTTGAAGACAAACAACGTCTGTAGCGACCCTTTGCAGGCAGCGGAACCCCCCACCTGGCGACAG
GTGCCTCTGCGGCCAAAAGCCACGTGTATAAGATACACCTGCAAAGGCGGCACAACCCCAGTGCCACGTT
GTGAGTTGGATAGTTGTGGAAAGAGTCAAATGGCTCTCCTCAAGCGTATTCAACAAGGGGCTGAAGGATG
CCCAGAAGGTACCCCATTGTATGGGATCTGATCTGGGGCCTCGGTGCACATGCTTTACATGTGTTTAGTC
GAGGTTAAAAAAACGTCTAGGCCCCCCGAACCACGGGGACGTGGTTTTCCTTTGAAAAACACGATGATAA
GCTTGCCACAACCCACAAGGAGACGACCTTCCATGACCGAGTACAAGCCCACGGTGCGCCTCGCCACCCG
CGACGACGTCCCCCGGGCCGTACGCACCCTCGCCGCCGCGTTCGCCGACTACCCCGCCACGCGCCACACC
GTCGACCCGGACCGCCACATCGAGCGGGTCACCGAGCTGCAAGAACTCTTCCTCACGCGCGTCGGGCTCG
ACATCGGCAAGGTGTGGGTCGCGGACGACGGCGCCGCGGTGGCGGTCTGGACCACGCCGGAGAGCGTCGA
AGCGGGGGCGGTGTTCGCCGAGATCGGCCCGCGCATGGCCGAGTTGAGCGGTTCCCGGCTGGCCGCGCAG
CAACAGATGGAAGGCCTCCTGGCGCCGCACCGGCCCAAGGAGCCCGCGTGGTTCCTGGCCACCGTCGGCG
TCTCGCCCGACCACCAGGGCAAGGGTCTGGGCAGCGCCGTCGTGCTCCCCGGAGTGGAGGCGGCCGAGCG
CGCCGGGGTGCCCGCCTTCCTGGAGACCTCCGCGCCCCGCAACCTCCCCTTCTACGAGCGGCTCGGCTTC
ACCGTCACCGCCGACGTCGAGGTGCCCGAAGGACCGCGCACCTGGTGCATGACCCGCAAGCCCGGTGCCT
GATAATAGGCGGCCGCTCGAGACCTAGAAAAACATGGAGCAATCACAAGTAGCAATACAGCAGCTACCAA
TGCTGATTGTGCCTGGCTAGAAGCACAAGAGGAGGAGGAGGTGGGTTTTCCAGTCACACCTCAGGTACCT
TTAAGACCAATGACTTACAAGGCAGCTGTAGATCTTAGCCACTTTTTAAAAGAAAAGGGGGGACTGGAAG
GGCTAATTCACTCCCAACGAAGACAAGATCTGCTTTTTGCTTGTACTGGGTCTCTCTGGTTAGACCAGAT
CTGAGCCTGGGAGCTCTCTGGCTAACTAGGGAACCCACTGCTTAAGCCTCAATAAAGCTTGCCTTGAGTG
CTTCAAGTAGTGTGTGCCCGTCTGTTGTGTGACTCTGGTAACTAGAGATCCCTCAGACCCTTTTAGTCAG
TGTGGAAAATCTCTAGCAGTAGTAGTTCATGTCATCTTATTATTCAGTATTTATAACTTGCAAAGAAATG
AATATCAGAGAGTGAGAGGCCTTGACATTATAATAGATTTAGCAGGAATTGAACTAGGAGTGGAGCACAC
AGGCAAAGTTCTAGAGCTCGCTGATCAGCCTCGACTGTGCCTTCTAGTTGCCAGCCATCTGTTGTTTGCC
CCTCCCCCGTGCCTTCCTTGACCCTGGAAGGTGCCACTCCCACTGTCCTTTCCTAATAAAATGAGGAAAT
TGCATCGCATTGTCTGAGTAGGTGTCATTCTATTCTGGGGGGTGGGGTGGGGCAGGACAGCAAGGGGGAG
GATTGGGAAGACAATAGCAGGCATGCTGGGGATGCGGTGGGCTCTATGGCTTCTGAGGCGGAAAGAACCA
GCTGGGGGCGCGCCCCTCGAGGCCGCCATGGTCATAGCTGTTTGACGTCAGGTGGCACTTTTCGGGGAAA
TGTGCGCGGAACCCCTATTTGTTTATTTTTCTAAATACATTCAAATATGTATCCGCTCACGAGACAATAA
CCCTGATAAATGCTTCAATAATATTGAAAAAGGAAGAGTATGAGTATTCAACATTTCCGTGTCGCCCTTA
TTCCCTTTTTTGCGGCATTTTGCCTTCCTGTTTTTGCTCACCCAGAAACGCTGGTGAAAGTAAAAGATGC
TGAAGATCAGTTGGGTGCACGAGTGGGTTACATCGAACTGGATCTCAACAGCGGTAAGATCCTTGAGAGT
TTTCGCCCCGAAGAACGTTTTCCAATGATGAGCACTTTTAAAGTTCTGCTATGTGGCGCGGTATTATCCC
GTATTGACGCCGGGCAAGAGCAACTCGGTCGCCGCATACACTATTCTCAGAATGACTTGGTTGAGTACTC
ACCAGTCACAGAAAAGCATCTTACGGATGGCATGACAGTAAGAGAATTATGCAGTGCTGCCATAACCATG
AGTGATAACACTGCGGCCAACTTACTTCTGACAACGATCGGAGGACCGAAGGAGCTAACCGCTTTTTTGC
ACAACATGGGGGATCATGTAACTCGCCTTGATCGTTGGGAACCGGAGCTGAATGAAGCCATACCAAACGA
CGAGCGTGACACCACGATGCCTGTAGCAATGGCAACAACGTTGCGCAAACTATTAACTGGCGAACTACTT
ACTCTAGCTTCCCGGCAACAATTAATAGACTGGATGGAGGCGGATAAAGTTGCAGGACCACTTCTGCGCT
CGGCCCTTCCGGCTGGCTGGTTTATTGCTGATAAATCTGGAGCCGGTGAGCGTGGGTCTCGCGGTATCAT
TGCAGCACTGGGGCCAGATGGTAAGCCCTCCCGTATCGTAGTTATCTACACGACGGGGAGTCAGGCAACT
ATGGATGAACGAAATAGACAGATCGCTGAGATAGGTGCCTCACTGATTAAGCATTGGTAACTGTCAGACC
AAGTTTACTCATATATACTTTAGATTGATTTAAAACTTCATTTTTAATTTAAAAGGATCTAGGTGAAGAT
CCTTTTTGATAATCTCATGACCAAAATCCCTTAACGTGAGTTTTCGTTCCACTGAGCGTCAGACCCCGTA
GAAAAGATCAAAGGATCTTCTTGAGATCCTTTTTTTCTGCGCGTAATCTGCTGCTTGCAAACAAAAAAAC
CACCGCTACCAGCGGTGGTTTGTTTGCCGGATCAAGAGCTACCAACTCTTTTTCCGAAGGTAACTGGCTT
CAGCAGAGCGCAGATACCAAATACTGTTCTTCTAGTGTAGCCGTAGTTAGGCCACCACTTCAAGAACTCT
GTAGCACCGCCTACATACCTCGCTCTGCTAATCCTGTTACCAGTGGCTGCTGCCAGTGGCGATAAGTCGT
GTCTTACCGGGTTGGACTCAAGACGATAGTTACCGGATAAGGCGCAGCGGTCGGGCTGAACGGGGGGTTC
GTGCACACAGCCCAGCTTGGAGCGAACGACCTACACCGAACTGAGATACCTACAGCGTGAGCTATGAGAA
AGCGCCACGCTTCCCGAAGGGAGAAAGGCGGACAGGTATCCGGTAAGCGGCAGGGTCGGAACAGGAGAGC
GCACGAGGGAGCTTCCAGGGGGAAACGCCTGGTATCTTTATAGTCCTGTCGGGTTTCGCCACCTCTGACT
TGAGCGTCGATTTTTGTGATGCTCGTCAGGGGGGCGGAGCCTATGGAAAAACGCCAGCAACGCGGCCTTT
TTACGGTTCTGGCCTTTTGC
Features (pLannotate 1.2.2; 20 found; start..end, strand, type, name):
    117..446     +  CDS            nef (fragment): NEF_HV1BR - Experimental evidence at protein level: Swiss-Prot protein existence level 1. Extracellular Nef protein targets CD4(+) T-lymphocytes for apoptosis by interacting with CXCR4 surface receptors (PubMed:14990729). From Human immunodeficiency virus type 1 group M subtype B (isolate BRU/LAI) (HIV-1).
    494..751     +  LTR            5' LTR (truncated): truncated 5' long terminal repeat (LTR) from HIV-1
    798..923     +  misc_feature   HIV-1 Ψ: packaging signal of human immunodeficiency virus type 1
    907..1270    +  CDS            HIV-1 gag (fragment): gag protein from human immunodeficiency virus 1; gag
   1416..1649    +  misc_feature   RRE: The Rev response element (RRE) of HIV-1 allows for Rev-dependent mRNA export from the nucleus to the cytoplasm.
   2026..2126    +  CDS            Rev (fragment): human immunodeficiency virus 1 (HIV-1) Rev protein; rev; enhances nuclear export of unspliced and incompletely spliced viral mRNAs
   2165..2282    +  misc_feature   cPPT/CTS: central polypurine tract and central termination sequence of HIV-1
   2338..2404    +  CDS            small t antigen (fragment): SV40 (simian virus 40) small t antigen
   2430..2641    +  promoter       EF-1α core promoter: core promoter for human elongation factor EF-1α
   2642..2730    +  intron         EF-1α intron A (fragment): intron upstream of the start codon of human EF-1α
   2776..2818    -  misc_feature   MCS (fragment): multiple cloning site
   2968..3430    +  misc_feature   IRES: internal ribosome entry site (IRES) of the encephalomyocarditis virus (EMCV)
   3463..4062    +  CDS            PuroR: puromycin N-acetyltransferase; pac from Streptomyces alboniger; confers resistance to puromycin
   4069..4263    +  CDS            nef (fragment): NEF_HV1Z2 - Experimental evidence at protein level: Swiss-Prot protein existence level 1. Extracellular Nef protein targets CD4(+) T-lymphocytes for apoptosis by interacting with CXCR4 surface receptors. From Human immunodeficiency virus type 1 group M subtype D (isolate Z2/CDC-Z34) (HIV-1).
   4265..4498    +  LTR            3' LTR (ΔU3): self-inactivating 3' long terminal repeat (LTR) from HIV-1
   4655..4879    +  polyA_signal   bGH poly(A) signal: bovine growth hormone polyadenylation signal
   4883..4904    +  promoter       SV40 promoter (fragment): SV40 enhancer and early promoter
   4975..5079    +  promoter       AmpR promoter: bla
   5080..5940    +  CDS            AmpR: β-lactamase; bla; confers resistance to ampicillin, carbenicillin, and related antibiotics
   6111..6699    +  rep_origin     ori: high-copy-number ColE1/pMB1/pBR322/pUC origin of replication
