[The description below was written by a language model from this plasmid's Addgene catalogue record and pLannotate feature annotations shown in this document.]
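Description:
pMJA284 (pSin-Pur-MCS-Puro) is an empty HIV-1-based lentiviral transfer vector for mammalian expression, derived from pSin-EF2-Nanog-Pur by removing the original insert region and adding a multiple cloning site. It is propagated in E. coli through a high-copy ColE1/pUC-type origin and selected with ampicillin via the bla gene. The two sequence records, one from the depositor and one from repository sequencing, are about 6.7 kb and give essentially identical annotations. This is smaller than the 8.5 kb listed for the parental backbone.

The viral portion runs from a truncated 5' LTR through the Ψ packaging signal with an adjoining gag fragment, the Rev response element and the cPPT/CTS. It ends in a ΔU3 self-inactivating 3' LTR, followed by a bGH polyadenylation signal outside the provirus. Short nef, rev and SV40 fragments in the table are residual backbone sequence rather than functional genes. Between the cPPT and the 3' LTR lies the cloning cassette: an MCS fragment followed by an EMCV IRES and the puromycin N-acetyltransferase gene. A gene inserted in the MCS would therefore be co-transcribed with the puromycin marker, and transduced cells could be selected with the drug.

The catalogue entry states that the EF-1α promoter was deleted. However, both feature tables still annotate an EF-1α core promoter and a short piece of its intron A just upstream of the MCS, so the deletion appears to be partial. The record does not say whether this remnant drives useful expression or whether users are expected to supply their own promoter. The depositor notes that the vector is compatible with the psPAX2 packaging and pMD2.G envelope plasmids. The associated publication concerns a surrogate system for expressing human lipid-binding T-cell receptors.
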