Addgene plasmid #116877: pMJA284= pSin-Pur-MCS-Puro
Purpose: (Empty Backbone) Lentiviral transfer vector containing a multible cloning site
Depositing lab: Marcos Alcocer. Depositing organization: University of Nottingham. Publication: Towards a surrogate system to express human lipid binding TCRs. Wang R, Pscheid R, Ghumra A, Kan LYL, Cochrane S, Fairclough L, Alcocer MJC. Biotechnol Lett. 2019 Oct;41(10):1095-1104. doi: 10.1007/s10529-019-02713-2. Epub 2019 Jul 26. PubMed 31346817.
Backbone
  Vector backbone: pSin-EF2-Nanog-Pur
  Backbone manufacturer: James Thomson Lab
  Backbone size (bp): 8507
  Modifications to backbone: deleted EF1-alpha promotor, added a MCS
  Vector type: Mammalian Expression, Lentiviral
  Selectable markers: Puromycin
Growth in bacteria
  Bacterial resistance: Ampicillin, 100 μg/mL
  Growth temperature: 37°C
  Growth strain: NEB Stable
  Copy number: Unknown
Gene/Insert
  Cloning method: Restriction Enzyme
  Sequencing primers: 5′ MJA 424 5’TTGCGTGCCTTGAATTACTTCCACCT; 3′ MJA 425 5’AATAAGGCCGGTGTGCGTTTGTCTAT
Resource information
  A portion of this plasmid was derived from a plasmid made by: Ronja Pscheid, Rui Wang, Marcos Alcocer
Terms and licenses: Academic/Nonprofit Terms; Industry Terms: Not Available to Industry
Depositor comments: The psPAX2 packaging plasmid and pMD2.G envelope plasmid can be used with this vector. GeneBank ID:MH782474
How to cite: pMJA284= pSin-Pur-MCS-Puro was a gift from Marcos Alcocer (Addgene plasmid # 116877 ; http://n2t.net/addgene:116877 ; RRID:Addgene_116877)
